Addgene plasmid #114114: pCDNA3_PKA-CαN-mPAGFP
Purpose: Mammalian expression of the N-terminal 47 residues of mouse PKA catalytic subunit α C-terminally tagged by monomeric paGFP.
Depositing lab: Haining Zhong. Depositing organization: Oregon Health & Science University. Publication: Liberated PKA Catalytic Subunits Associate with the Membrane via Myristoylation to Preferentially Phosphorylate Membrane Substrates. Tillo SE, Xiong WH, Takahashi M, Miao S, Andrade AL, Fortin DA, Yang G, Qin M, Smoody BF, Stork PJS, Zhong H. Cell Rep. 2017 Apr 18;19(3):617-629. doi: 10.1016/j.celrep.2017.03.070. PubMed 28423323.
Backbone
  Vector backbone: pcDNA3.1
  Vector type: Mammalian Expression
Growth in bacteria
  Bacterial resistance: Ampicillin, 100 μg/mL
  Growth temperature: 37°C
  Growth strain: DH5alpha
  Copy number: High Copy
Gene/Insert
  Gene/Insert name: the N-terminal 47 residues of mouse PKA catalytic subunit α C-terminally tagged by monomeric paGFP
  Species: M. musculus (mouse)
  Entrez Gene: Prkaca (a.k.a. PKCD, Pkaca)
Terms and licenses: Academic/Nonprofit Terms; Industry Terms: Not Available to Industry
How to cite: pCDNA3_PKA-CαN-mPAGFP was a gift from Haining Zhong (Addgene plasmid # 114114 ; http://n2t.net/addgene:114114 ; RRID:Addgene_114114)
