[The description below was written by a language model from this plasmid's Addgene catalogue record and pLannotate feature annotations shown in this document.]
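Description:
pCDNA3_PKA-CαN-mPAGFP is a mammalian expression plasmid of about 6.3 kb built on a pcDNA3.1-type backbone. It is propagated in E. coli through a high-copy ColE1/pUC origin with ampicillin selection from the bla gene and its own promoter. An f1 origin is also present. For mammalian cells, the backbone carries a neomycin phosphotransferase cassette driven by the SV40 enhancer/early promoter and ended by the SV40 poly(A) signal, which would allow selection of stable transfectants with G418. Short annotated fragments (HIV-1 LTR, ble, lacI, bom and a lac promoter/operator region) look like backbone remnants or similarity hits rather than functional parts of the design.

The payload sits between the human CMV immediate-early enhancer/promoter and the bovine growth hormone poly(A) signal, flanked by T7 and SP6 phage promoters typical of this backbone. It encodes the first 47 residues of the mouse PKA catalytic subunit α (Prkaca), annotated as a 141-nt fragment. After a short linker region, this is followed by monomeric photoactivatable GFP at the C-terminus. mPA-GFP is an Aequorea-derived protein that fluoresces strongly only after photoactivation, so a defined pool of molecules can be switched on and its movement followed. The associated publication concerns membrane association of liberated PKA catalytic subunits through myristoylation. The construct is therefore presumably used to test whether the N-terminal segment alone can direct membrane targeting or alter mobility in live cells, although the record does not spell out the specific experiment. The depositor and sequencing-derived records show the same feature set, differing by one nucleotide in length and in their numbering start point.
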