Features (pLannotate 1.2.2; 22 found; start..end, strand, type, name):
     36..80      -  misc_feature   bom (fragment): basis of mobility region from pBR322
    235..614     +  enhancer       CMV enhancer: human cytomegalovirus immediate early enhancer
    615..818     +  promoter       CMV promoter: human cytomegalovirus (CMV) immediate early promoter
    814..847     +  LTR            5' LTR (truncated) (fragment): truncated 5' long terminal repeat (LTR) from HIV-1
    863..881     +  promoter       T7 promoter: promoter for bacteriophage T7 RNA polymerase
    907..1047    +  CDS            Prkaca (fragment): KAPCA_MOUSE - Also known as Pkaca. Experimental evidence at protein level: Swiss-Prot protein existence level 1. [Isoform 2]: Phosphorylates and activates ABL1 in sperm flagellum to promote spermatozoa capacitation. From Mus musculus (Mouse).
   1078..1794    +  CDS            mPA-GFP: mPA-GFP is a fluorescent protein published in 2002, derived from Aequorea victoria. It is reported to be a monomer.
   1813..1831    -  promoter       SP6 promoter: promoter for bacteriophage SP6 RNA polymerase
   1857..2081    +  polyA_signal   bGH poly(A) signal: bovine growth hormone polyadenylation signal
   2085..2106    +  promoter       SV40 promoter (fragment): SV40 enhancer and early promoter
   2127..2555    +  rep_origin     f1 ori (sequence partly withheld): f1 bacteriophage origin of replication; arrow indicates direction of (+) strand synthesis
   2569..2899    +  promoter       SV40 promoter: SV40 enhancer and early promoter
   2966..3757    +  CDS            neo: KKA2_KLEPN - Also known as kan, nptII. Experimental evidence at protein level: Swiss-Prot protein existence level 1. Resistance to kanamycin, neomycin, paromomycin, ribostamycin, butirosin and gentamicin B. From Klebsiella pneumoniae.
   3781..3939    +  CDS            ble (fragment): BLE_KLEPN - Experimental evidence at protein level: Swiss-Prot protein existence level 1. Binding protein with a strong affinity to the bleomycin family of antibiotics. Binds to CL990; an antimitotic-antibiotic compound. From Klebsiella pneumoniae.
   3934..4055    +  polyA_signal   SV40 poly(A) signal: SV40 polyadenylation signal
   4128..4144    -  protein_bind   lac operator: The lac repressor binds to the lac operator to inhibit transcription in E. coli. This inhibition can be relieved by adding lactose or isopropyl-β-D-thiogalactopyranoside (IPTG). lac repressor encoded by lacI
   4152..4182    -  promoter       lac promoter: promoter for the E. coli lac operon
   4197..4218    -  protein_bind   CAP binding site: CAP binding activates transcription in the presence of cAMP. E. coli catabolite activator protein
   4231..4323    -  CDS            lacI (fragment): lac repressor; lacI; The lac repressor binds to the lac operator to inhibit transcription in E. coli. This inhibition can be relieved by adding lactose or isopropyl-β-D-thiogalactopyranoside (IPTG).
   4506..5094    -  rep_origin     ori: high-copy-number ColE1/pMB1/pBR322/pUC origin of replication
   5265..6125    -  CDS            AmpR: β-lactamase; bla; confers resistance to ampicillin, carbenicillin, and related antibiotics
   6126..6230    -  promoter       AmpR promoter: bla
>Addgene plasmid #114114 | pCDNA3_PKA-CαN-mPAGFP | depositor full sequence | sequence record 215461 | pCDNA3_PKA-CαN-mPAGFP sequence 6261 bps
GACGGATCGGGAGATCTCCCGATCCCCTATGGTCGACTCTCAGTACAATCTGCTCTGATGCCGCATAGTT
AAGCCAGTATCTGCTCCCTGCTTGTGTGTTGGAGGTCGCTGAGTAGTGCGCGAGCAAAATTTAAGCTACA
ACAAGGCAAGGCTTGACCGACAATTGCATGAAGAATCTGCTTAGGGTTAGGCGTTTTGCGCTGCTTCGCG
ATGTACGGGCCAGATATACGCGTTGACATTGATTATTGACTAGTTATTAATAGTAATCAATTACGGGGTC
ATTAGTTCATAGCCCATATATGGAGTTCCGCGTTACATAACTTACGGTAAATGGCCCGCCTGGCTGACCG
CCCAACGACCCCCGCCCATTGACGTCAATAATGACGTATGTTCCCATAGTAACGCCAATAGGGACTTTCC
ATTGACGTCAATGGGTGGACTATTTACGGTAAACTGCCCACTTGGCAGTACATCAAGTGTATCATATGCC
AAGTACGCCCCCTATTGACGTCAATGACGGTAAATGGCCCGCCTGGCATTATGCCCAGTACATGACCTTA
TGGGACTTTCCTACTTGGCAGTACATCTACGTATTAGTCATCGCTATTACCATGGTGATGCGGTTTTGGC
AGTACATCAATGGGCGTGGATAGCGGTTTGACTCACGGGGATTTCCAAGTCTCCACCCCATTGACGTCAA
TGGGAGTTTGTTTTGGCACCAAAATCAACGGGACTTTCCAAAATGTCGTAACAACTCCGCCCCATTGACG
CAAATGGGCGGTAGGCGTGTACGGTGGGAGGTCTATATAAGCAGAGCTCTCTGGCTAACTAGAGAACCCA
CTGCTTACTGGCTTATCGAAATTAATACGACTCACTATAGGGAGACCCAAGCTTGCGGCCGCTACCATGG
GCAACGCCGCCGCCGCCAAGAAGGGCAGCGAGCAGGAGAGCGTGAAAGAGTTCCTAGCCAAAGCCAAGGA
AGATTTCCTGAAAAAATGGGAGACCCCTTCTCAGAATACAGCCCAGTTGGATCAGTTTGATAGAATCATC
GATTATGATGTTCCTGATTATGCAAGCTTAATGAGCAAGGGCGAGGAGCTGTTCACCGGGGTGGTGCCCA
TCCTGGTCGAGCTGGACGGCGACGTAAACGGCCACAAGTTCAGCGTGTCCGGCGAGGGCGAGGGCGATGC
CACCTACGGCAAGCTGACCCTGAAGTTCATCTGCACCACCGGCAAGCTGCCCGTGCCCTGGCCCACCCTC
GTGACCACCTTCAGCTACGGCGTGCAGTGCTTCAGCCGCTACCCCGACCACATGAAGCAGCACGACTTCT
TCAAGTCCGCCATGCCCGAAGGCTACGTCCAGGAGCGCACCATCTTCTTCAAGGACGACGGCAACTACAA
GACCCGCGCCGAGGTGAAGTTCGAGGGCGACACCCTGGTGAACCGCATCGAGCTGAAGGGCATCGACTTC
AAGGAGGACGGCAACATCCTGGGGCACAAGCTGGAGTACAACTACAACAGCCACAACGTCTATATCATGG
CCGACAAGCAGAAGAACGGCATCAAGGCCAACTTCAAGATCCGCCACAACATCGAGGACGGCAGCGTGCA
GCTCGCCGACCACTACCAGCAGAACACCCCCATCGGCGACGGCCCCGTGCTGCTGCCCGACAACCACTAC
CTGAGCCACCAGTCCAAGCTGAGCAAAGACCCCAACGAGAAGCGCGATCACATGGTCCTGCTGGAGTTCG
TGACCGCCGCCGGGATCACTCTCGGCATGGACGAGCTGTACAAGTAATCTAGAGGGCCCTATTCTATAGT
GTCACCTAAATGCTAGAGCTCGCTGATCAGCCTCGACTGTGCCTTCTAGTTGCCAGCCATCTGTTGTTTG
CCCCTCCCCCGTGCCTTCCTTGACCCTGGAAGGTGCCACTCCCACTGTCCTTTCCTAATAAAATGAGGAA
ATTGCATCGCATTGTCTGAGTAGGTGTCATTCTATTCTGGGGGGTGGGGTGGGGCAGGACAGCAAGGGGG
AGGATTGGGAAGACAATAGCAGGCATGCTGGGGATGCGGTGGGCTCTATGGCTTCTGAGGCGGAAAGAAC
CAGCTGGGGCTCTAGGGGGTATCCCC
[124 nt withheld, positions 2127-2250]
C
[32 nt withheld, positions 2252-2283]
CA
[57 nt withheld, positions 2286-2342]
A
[49 nt withheld, positions 2344-2392]
CCTTTGACGTTGGAGTCCACGTTCTTT
[37 nt withheld, positions 2420-2456]
ACCCTATCTCGGTCTATTCTTTTGATTTATAAGGGATTTTGGGGATTTCGGCCTATTGGTTAAAAAATGA
GCTGATTTAACAAAAATTTAACGCGAATTAATTCTGTGGAATGTGTGTCAGTTAGGGTGTGGAAAGTCCC
CAGGCTCCCCAGGCAGGCAGAAGTATGCAAAGCATGCATCTCAATTAGTCAGCAACCAGGTGTGGAAAGT
CCCCAGGCTCCCCAGCAGGCAGAAGTATGCAAAGCATGCATCTCAATTAGTCAGCAACCATAGTCCCGCC
CCTAACTCCGCCCATCCCGCCCCTAACTCCGCCCAGTTCCGCCCATTCTCCGCCCCATGGCTGACTAATT
TTTTTTATTTATGCAGAGGCCGAGGCCGCCTCTGCCTCTGAGCTATTCCAGAAGTAGTGAGGAGGCTTTT
TTGGAGGCCTAGGCTTTTGCAAAAAGCTCCCGGGAGCTTGTATATCCATTTTCGGATCTGATCAAGAGAC
AGGATGAGGATCGTTTCGCATGATTGAACAAGATGGATTGCACGCAGGTTCTCCGGCCGCTTGGGTGGAG
AGGCTATTCGGCTATGACTGGGCACAACAGACAATCGGCTGCTCTGATGCCGCCGTGTTCCGGCTGTCAG
CGCAGGGGCGCCCGGTTCTTTTTGTCAAGACCGACCTGTCCGGTGCCCTGAATGAACTGCAGGACGAGGC
AGCGCGGCTATCGTGGCTGGCCACGACGGGCGTTCCTTGCGCAGCTGTGCTCGACGTTGTCACTGAAGCG
GGAAGGGACTGGCTGCTATTGGGCGAAGTGCCGGGGCAGGATCTCCTGTCATCTCACCTTGCTCCTGCCG
AGAAAGTATCCATCATGGCTGATGCAATGCGGCGGCTGCATACGCTTGATCCGGCTACCTGCCCATTCGA
CCACCAAGCGAAACATCGCATCGAGCGAGCACGTACTCGGATGGAAGCCGGTCTTGTCGATCAGGATGAT
CTGGACGAAGAGCATCAGGGGCTCGCGCCAGCCGAACTGTTCGCCAGGCTCAAGGCGCGCATGCCCGACG
GCGAGGATCTCGTCGTGACCCATGGCGATGCCTGCTTGCCGAATATCATGGTGGAAAATGGCCGCTTTTC
TGGATTCATCGACTGTGGCCGGCTGGGTGTGGCGGACCGCTATCAGGACATAGCGTTGGCTACCCGTGAT
ATTGCTGAAGAGCTTGGCGGCGAATGGGCTGACCGCTTCCTCGTGCTTTACGGTATCGCCGCTCCCGATT
CGCAGCGCATCGCCTTCTATCGCCTTCTTGACGAGTTCTTCTGAGCGGGACTCTGGGGTTCGAAATGACC
GACCAAGCGACGCCCAACCTGCCATCACGAGATTTCGATTCCACCGCCGCCTTCTATGAAAGGTTGGGCT
TCGGAATCGTTTTCCGGGACGCCGGCTGGATGATCCTCCAGCGCGGGGATCTCATGCTGGAGTTCTTCGC
CCACCCCAACTTGTTTATTGCAGCTTATAATGGTTACAAATAAAGCAATAGCATCACAAATTTCACAAAT
AAAGCATTTTTTTCACTGCATTCTAGTTGTGGTTTGTCCAAACTCATCAATGTATCTTATCATGTCTGTA
TACCGTCGACCTCTAGCTAGAGCTTGGCGTAATCATGGTCATAGCTGTTTCCTGTGTGAAATTGTTATCC
GCTCACAATTCCACACAACATACGAGCCGGAAGCATAAAGTGTAAAGCCTGGGGTGCCTAATGAGTGAGC
TAACTCACATTAATTGCGTTGCGCTCACTGCCCGCTTTCCAGTCGGGAAACCTGTCGTGCCAGCTGCATT
AATGAATCGGCCAACGCGCGGGGAGAGGCGGTTTGCGTATTGGGCGCTCTTCCGCTTCCTCGCTCACTGA
CTCGCTGCGCTCGGTCGTTCGGCTGCGGCGAGCGGTATCAGCTCACTCAAAGGCGGTAATACGGTTATCC
ACAGAATCAGGGGATAACGCAGGAAAGAACATGTGAGCAAAAGGCCAGCAAAAGGCCAGGAACCGTAAAA
AGGCCGCGTTGCTGGCGTTTTTCCATAGGCTCCGCCCCCCTGACGAGCATCACAAAAATCGACGCTCAAG
TCAGAGGTGGCGAAACCCGACAGGACTATAAAGATACCAGGCGTTTCCCCCTGGAAGCTCCCTCGTGCGC
TCTCCTGTTCCGACCCTGCCGCTTACCGGATACCTGTCCGCCTTTCTCCCTTCGGGAAGCGTGGCGCTTT
CTCAATGCTCACGCTGTAGGTATCTCAGTTCGGTGTAGGTCGTTCGCTCCAAGCTGGGCTGTGTGCACGA
ACCCCCCGTTCAGCCCGACCGCTGCGCCTTATCCGGTAACTATCGTCTTGAGTCCAACCCGGTAAGACAC
GACTTATCGCCACTGGCAGCAGCCACTGGTAACAGGATTAGCAGAGCGAGGTATGTAGGCGGTGCTACAG
AGTTCTTGAAGTGGTGGCCTAACTACGGCTACACTAGAAGGACAGTATTTGGTATCTGCGCTCTGCTGAA
GCCAGTTACCTTCGGAAAAAGAGTTGGTAGCTCTTGATCCGGCAAACAAACCACCGCTGGTAGCGGTGGT
TTTTTTGTTTGCAAGCAGCAGATTACGCGCAGAAAAAAAGGATCTCAAGAAGATCCTTTGATCTTTTCTA
CGGGGTCTGACGCTCAGTGGAACGAAAACTCACGTTAAGGGATTTTGGTCATGAGATTATCAAAAAGGAT
CTTCACCTAGATCCTTTTAAATTAAAAATGAAGTTTTAAATCAATCTAAAGTATATATGAGTAAACTTGG
TCTGACAGTTACCAATGCTTAATCAGTGAGGCACCTATCTCAGCGATCTGTCTATTTCGTTCATCCATAG
TTGCCTGACTCCCCGTCGTGTAGATAACTACGATACGGGAGGGCTTACCATCTGGCCCCAGTGCTGCAAT
GATACCGCGAGACCCACGCTCACCGGCTCCAGATTTATCAGCAATAAACCAGCCAGCCGGAAGGGCCGAG
CGCAGAAGTGGTCCTGCAACTTTATCCGCCTCCATCCAGTCTATTAATTGTTGCCGGGAAGCTAGAGTAA
GTAGTTCGCCAGTTAATAGTTTGCGCAACGTTGTTGCCATTGCTACAGGCATCGTGGTGTCACGCTCGTC
GTTTGGTATGGCTTCATTCAGCTCCGGTTCCCAACGATCAAGGCGAGTTACATGATCCCCCATGTTGTGC
AAAAAAGCGGTTAGCTCCTTCGGTCCTCCGATCGTTGTCAGAAGTAAGTTGGCCGCAGTGTTATCACTCA
TGGTTATGGCAGCACTGCATAATTCTCTTACTGTCATGCCATCCGTAAGATGCTTTTCTGTGACTGGTGA
GTACTCAACCAAGTCATTCTGAGAATAGTGTATGCGGCGACCGAGTTGCTCTTGCCCGGCGTCAATACGG
GATAATACCGCGCCACATAGCAGAACTTTAAAAGTGCTCATCATTGGAAAACGTTCTTCGGGGCGAAAAC
TCTCAAGGATCTTACCGCTGTTGAGATCCAGTTCGATGTAACCCACTCGTGCACCCAACTGATCTTCAGC
ATCTTTTACTTTCACCAGCGTTTCTGGGTGAGCAAAAACAGGAAGGCAAAATGCCGCAAAAAAGGGAATA
AGGGCGACACGGAAATGTTGAATACTCATACTCTTCCTTTTTCAATATTATTGAAGCATTTATCAGGGTT
ATTGTCTCATGAGCGGATACATATTTGAATGTATTTAGAAAAATAAACAAATAGGGGTTCCGCGCACATT
TCCCCGAAAAGTGCCACCTGACGTC
