Features (pLannotate 1.2.2; 22 found; start..end, strand, type, name):
    193..572     +  enhancer       CMV enhancer: human cytomegalovirus immediate early enhancer
    573..776     +  promoter       CMV promoter: human cytomegalovirus (CMV) immediate early promoter
    772..805     +  LTR            5' LTR (truncated) (fragment): truncated 5' long terminal repeat (LTR) from HIV-1
    821..839     +  promoter       T7 promoter: promoter for bacteriophage T7 RNA polymerase
    865..1005    +  CDS            Prkaca (fragment): KAPCA_MOUSE - Also known as Pkaca. Experimental evidence at protein level: Swiss-Prot protein existence level 1. [Isoform 2]: Phosphorylates and activates ABL1 in sperm flagellum to promote spermatozoa capacitation. From Mus musculus (Mouse).
   1036..1752    +  CDS            mPA-GFP: mPA-GFP is a fluorescent protein published in 2002, derived from Aequorea victoria. It is reported to be a monomer.
   1771..1789    -  promoter       SP6 promoter: promoter for bacteriophage SP6 RNA polymerase
   1815..2039    +  polyA_signal   bGH poly(A) signal: bovine growth hormone polyadenylation signal
   2043..2064    +  promoter       SV40 promoter (fragment): SV40 enhancer and early promoter
   2085..2513    +  rep_origin     f1 ori (sequence partly withheld): f1 bacteriophage origin of replication; arrow indicates direction of (+) strand synthesis
   2527..2856    +  promoter       SV40 promoter: SV40 enhancer and early promoter
   2923..3714    +  CDS            neo: KKA2_KLEPN - Also known as kan, nptII. Experimental evidence at protein level: Swiss-Prot protein existence level 1. Resistance to kanamycin, neomycin, paromomycin, ribostamycin, butirosin and gentamicin B. From Klebsiella pneumoniae.
   3738..3896    +  CDS            ble (fragment): BLE_KLEPN - Experimental evidence at protein level: Swiss-Prot protein existence level 1. Binding protein with a strong affinity to the bleomycin family of antibiotics. Binds to CL990; an antimitotic-antibiotic compound. From Klebsiella pneumoniae.
   3891..4012    +  polyA_signal   SV40 poly(A) signal: SV40 polyadenylation signal
   4085..4101    -  protein_bind   lac operator: The lac repressor binds to the lac operator to inhibit transcription in E. coli. This inhibition can be relieved by adding lactose or isopropyl-β-D-thiogalactopyranoside (IPTG). lac repressor encoded by lacI
   4109..4139    -  promoter       lac promoter: promoter for the E. coli lac operon
   4154..4175    -  protein_bind   CAP binding site: CAP binding activates transcription in the presence of cAMP. E. coli catabolite activator protein
   4188..4280    -  CDS            lacI (fragment): lac repressor; lacI; The lac repressor binds to the lac operator to inhibit transcription in E. coli. This inhibition can be relieved by adding lactose or isopropyl-β-D-thiogalactopyranoside (IPTG).
   4463..5051    -  rep_origin     ori: high-copy-number ColE1/pMB1/pBR322/pUC origin of replication
   5222..6082    -  CDS            AmpR: β-lactamase; bla; confers resistance to ampicillin, carbenicillin, and related antibiotics
   6083..6187    -  promoter       AmpR promoter: bla
   6246..38      -  misc_feature   bom (fragment) (across the origin): basis of mobility region from pBR322
>Addgene plasmid #114114 | pCDNA3_PKA-CαN-mPAGFP | addgene full sequence | sequence record 224230 | Addgene NGS Result
GTACAATCTGCTCTGATGCCGCATAGTTAAGCCAGTATCTGCTCCCTGCTTGTGTGTTGGAGGTCGCTGA
GTAGTGCGCGAGCAAAATTTAAGCTACAACAAGGCAAGGCTTGACCGACAATTGCATGAAGAATCTGCTT
AGGGTTAGGCGTTTTGCGCTGCTTCGCGATGTACGGGCCAGATATACGCGTTGACATTGATTATTGACTA
GTTATTAATAGTAATCAATTACGGGGTCATTAGTTCATAGCCCATATATGGAGTTCCGCGTTACATAACT
TACGGTAAATGGCCCGCCTGGCTGACCGCCCAACGACCCCCGCCCATTGACGTCAATAATGACGTATGTT
CCCATAGTAACGCCAATAGGGACTTTCCATTGACGTCAATGGGTGGAGTATTTACGGTAAACTGCCCACT
TGGCAGTACATCAAGTGTATCATATGCCAAGTACGCCCCCTATTGACGTCAATGACGGTAAATGGCCCGC
CTGGCATTATGCCCAGTACATGACCTTATGGGACTTTCCTACTTGGCAGTACATCTACGTATTAGTCATC
GCTATTACCATGGTGATGCGGTTTTGGCAGTACATCAATGGGCGTGGATAGCGGTTTGACTCACGGGGAT
TTCCAAGTCTCCACCCCATTGACGTCAATGGGAGTTTGTTTTGGCACCAAAATCAACGGGACTTTCCAAA
ATGTCGTAACAACTCCGCCCCATTGACGCAAATGGGCGGTAGGCGTGTACGGTGGGAGGTCTATATAAGC
AGAGCTCTCTGGCTAACTAGAGAACCCACTGCTTACTGGCTTATCGAAATTAATACGACTCACTATAGGG
AGACCCAAGCTTGCGGCCGCTACCATGGGCAACGCCGCCGCCGCCAAGAAGGGCAGCGAGCAGGAGAGCG
TGAAAGAGTTCCTAGCCAAAGCCAAGGAAGATTTCCTGAAAAAATGGGAGACCCCTTCTCAGAATACAGC
CCAGTTGGATCAGTTTGATAGAATCATCGATTATGATGTTCCTGATTATGCAAGCTTAATGAGCAAGGGC
GAGGAGCTGTTCACCGGGGTGGTGCCCATCCTGGTCGAGCTGGACGGCGACGTAAACGGCCACAAGTTCA
GCGTGTCCGGCGAGGGCGAGGGCGATGCCACCTACGGCAAGCTGACCCTGAAGTTCATCTGCACCACCGG
CAAGCTGCCCGTGCCCTGGCCCACCCTCGTGACCACCTTCAGCTACGGCGTGCAGTGCTTCAGCCGCTAC
CCCGACCACATGAAGCAGCACGACTTCTTCAAGTCCGCCATGCCCGAAGGCTACGTCCAGGAGCGCACCA
TCTTCTTCAAGGACGACGGCAACTACAAGACCCGCGCCGAGGTGAAGTTCGAGGGCGACACCCTGGTGAA
CCGCATCGAGCTGAAGGGCATCGACTTCAAGGAGGACGGCAACATCCTGGGGCACAAGCTGGAGTACAAC
TACAACAGCCACAACGTCTATATCATGGCCGACAAGCAGAAGAACGGCATCAAGGCCAACTTCAAGATCC
GCCACAACATCGAGGACGGCAGCGTGCAGCTCGCCGACCACTACCAGCAGAACACCCCCATCGGCGACGG
CCCCGTGCTGCTGCCCGACAACCACTACCTGAGCCACCAGTCCAAGCTGAGCAAAGACCCCAACGAGAAG
CGCGATCACATGGTCCTGCTGGAGTTCGTGACCGCCGCCGGGATCACTCTCGGCATGGACGAGCTGTACA
AGTAATCTAGAGGGCCCTATTCTATAGTGTCACCTAAATGCTAGAGCTCGCTGATCAGCCTCGACTGTGC
CTTCTAGTTGCCAGCCATCTGTTGTTTGCCCCTCCCCCGTGCCTTCCTTGACCCTGGAAGGTGCCACTCC
CACTGTCCTTTCCTAATAAAATGAGGAAATTGCATCGCATTGTCTGAGTAGGTGTCATTCTATTCTGGGG
GGTGGGGTGGGGCAGGACAGCAAGGGGGAGGATTGGGAAGACAATAGCAGGCATGCTGGGGATGCGGTGG
GCTCTATGGCTTCTGAGGCGGAAAGAACCAGCTGGGGCTCTAGGGGGTATCCCC
[124 nt withheld, positions 2085-2208]
C
[91 nt withheld, positions 2210-2300]
A
[49 nt withheld, positions 2302-2350]
CCTTTGACGTTGGAGTCCACGTTCTTT
[37 nt withheld, positions 2378-2414]
ACCCTATCTCGGTCTATTCTTTTGATTTATAAGGGATTTTGCCGATTTCGGCCTATTGGTTAAAAAATGA
GCTGATTTAACAAAAATTTAACGCGAATTAATTCTGTGGAATGTGTGTCAGTTAGGGTGTGGAAAGTCCC
CAGGCTCCCCAGCAGGCAGAAGTATGCAAAGCATGCATCTCAATTAGTCAGCAACCAGGTGTGGAAAGTC
CCCAGGCTCCCCAGCAGGCAGAAGTATGCAAAGCATGCATCTCAATTAGTCAGCAACCATAGTCCCGCCC
CTAACTCCGCCCATCCCGCCCCTAACTCCGCCCAGTTCCGCCCATTCTCCGCCCCATGGCTGACTAATTT
TTTTTATTTATGCAGAGGCCGAGGCCGCCTCTGCCTCTGAGCTATTCCAGAAGTAGTGAGGAGGCTTTTT
TGGAGGCCTAGGCTTTTGCAAAAAGCTCCCGGGAGCTTGTATATCCATTTTCGGATCTGATCAAGAGACA
GGATGAGGATCGTTTCGCATGATTGAACAAGATGGATTGCACGCAGGTTCTCCGGCCGCTTGGGTGGAGA
GGCTATTCGGCTATGACTGGGCACAACAGACAATCGGCTGCTCTGATGCCGCCGTGTTCCGGCTGTCAGC
GCAGGGGCGCCCGGTTCTTTTTGTCAAGACCGACCTGTCCGGTGCCCTGAATGAACTGCAGGACGAGGCA
GCGCGGCTATCGTGGCTGGCCACGACGGGCGTTCCTTGCGCAGCTGTGCTCGACGTTGTCACTGAAGCGG
GAAGGGACTGGCTGCTATTGGGCGAAGTGCCGGGGCAGGATCTCCTGTCATCTCACCTTGCTCCTGCCGA
GAAAGTATCCATCATGGCTGATGCAATGCGGCGGCTGCATACGCTTGATCCGGCTACCTGCCCATTCGAC
CACCAAGCGAAACATCGCATCGAGCGAGCACGTACTCGGATGGAAGCCGGTCTTGTCGATCAGGATGATC
TGGACGAAGAGCATCAGGGGCTCGCGCCAGCCGAACTGTTCGCCAGGCTCAAGGCGCGCATGCCCGACGG
CGAGGATCTCGTCGTGACCCATGGCGATGCCTGCTTGCCGAATATCATGGTGGAAAATGGCCGCTTTTCT
GGATTCATCGACTGTGGCCGGCTGGGTGTGGCGGACCGCTATCAGGACATAGCGTTGGCTACCCGTGATA
TTGCTGAAGAGCTTGGCGGCGAATGGGCTGACCGCTTCCTCGTGCTTTACGGTATCGCCGCTCCCGATTC
GCAGCGCATCGCCTTCTATCGCCTTCTTGACGAGTTCTTCTGAGCGGGACTCTGGGGTTCGAAATGACCG
ACCAAGCGACGCCCAACCTGCCATCACGAGATTTCGATTCCACCGCCGCCTTCTATGAAAGGTTGGGCTT
CGGAATCGTTTTCCGGGACGCCGGCTGGATGATCCTCCAGCGCGGGGATCTCATGCTGGAGTTCTTCGCC
CACCCCAACTTGTTTATTGCAGCTTATAATGGTTACAAATAAAGCAATAGCATCACAAATTTCACAAATA
AAGCATTTTTTTCACTGCATTCTAGTTGTGGTTTGTCCAAACTCATCAATGTATCTTATCATGTCTGTAT
ACCGTCGACCTCTAGCTAGAGCTTGGCGTAATCATGGTCATAGCTGTTTCCTGTGTGAAATTGTTATCCG
CTCACAATTCCACACAACATACGAGCCGGAAGCATAAAGTGTAAAGCCTGGGGTGCCTAATGAGTGAGCT
AACTCACATTAATTGCGTTGCGCTCACTGCCCGCTTTCCAGTCGGGAAACCTGTCGTGCCAGCTGCATTA
ATGAATCGGCCAACGCGCGGGGAGAGGCGGTTTGCGTATTGGGCGCTCTTCCGCTTCCTCGCTCACTGAC
TCGCTGCGCTCGGTCGTTCGGCTGCGGCGAGCGGTATCAGCTCACTCAAAGGCGGTAATACGGTTATCCA
CAGAATCAGGGGATAACGCAGGAAAGAACATGTGAGCAAAAGGCCAGCAAAAGGCCAGGAACCGTAAAAA
GGCCGCGTTGCTGGCGTTTTTCCATAGGCTCCGCCCCCCTGACGAGCATCACAAAAATCGACGCTCAAGT
CAGAGGTGGCGAAACCCGACAGGACTATAAAGATACCAGGCGTTTCCCCCTGGAAGCTCCCTCGTGCGCT
CTCCTGTTCCGACCCTGCCGCTTACCGGATACCTGTCCGCCTTTCTCCCTTCGGGAAGCGTGGCGCTTTC
TCATAGCTCACGCTGTAGGTATCTCAGTTCGGTGTAGGTCGTTCGCTCCAAGCTGGGCTGTGTGCACGAA
CCCCCCGTTCAGCCCGACCGCTGCGCCTTATCCGGTAACTATCGTCTTGAGTCCAACCCGGTAAGACACG
ACTTATCGCCACTGGCAGCAGCCACTGGTAACAGGATTAGCAGAGCGAGGTATGTAGGCGGTGCTACAGA
GTTCTTGAAGTGGTGGCCTAACTACGGCTACACTAGAAGAACAGTATTTGGTATCTGCGCTCTGCTGAAG
CCAGTTACCTTCGGAAAAAGAGTTGGTAGCTCTTGATCCGGCAAACAAACCACCGCTGGTAGCGGTGGTT
TTTTTGTTTGCAAGCAGCAGATTACGCGCAGAAAAAAAGGATCTCAAGAAGATCCTTTGATCTTTTCTAC
GGGGTCTGACGCTCAGTGGAACGAAAACTCACGTTAAGGGATTTTGGTCATGAGATTATCAAAAAGGATC
TTCACCTAGATCCTTTTAAATTAAAAATGAAGTTTTAAATCAATCTAAAGTATATATGAGTAAACTTGGT
CTGACAGTTACCAATGCTTAATCAGTGAGGCACCTATCTCAGCGATCTGTCTATTTCGTTCATCCATAGT
TGCCTGACTCCCCGTCGTGTAGATAACTACGATACGGGAGGGCTTACCATCTGGCCCCAGTGCTGCAATG
ATACCGCGAGACCCACGCTCACCGGCTCCAGATTTATCAGCAATAAACCAGCCAGCCGGAAGGGCCGAGC
GCAGAAGTGGTCCTGCAACTTTATCCGCCTCCATCCAGTCTATTAATTGTTGCCGGGAAGCTAGAGTAAG
TAGTTCGCCAGTTAATAGTTTGCGCAACGTTGTTGCCATTGCTACAGGCATCGTGGTGTCACGCTCGTCG
TTTGGTATGGCTTCATTCAGCTCCGGTTCCCAACGATCAAGGCGAGTTACATGATCCCCCATGTTGTGCA
AAAAAGCGGTTAGCTCCTTCGGTCCTCCGATCGTTGTCAGAAGTAAGTTGGCCGCAGTGTTATCACTCAT
GGTTATGGCAGCACTGCATAATTCTCTTACTGTCATGCCATCCGTAAGATGCTTTTCTGTGACTGGTGAG
TACTCAACCAAGTCATTCTGAGAATAGTGTATGCGGCGACCGAGTTGCTCTTGCCCGGCGTCAATACGGG
ATAATACCGCGCCACATAGCAGAACTTTAAAAGTGCTCATCATTGGAAAACGTTCTTCGGGGCGAAAACT
CTCAAGGATCTTACCGCTGTTGAGATCCAGTTCGATGTAACCCACTCGTGCACCCAACTGATCTTCAGCA
TCTTTTACTTTCACCAGCGTTTCTGGGTGAGCAAAAACAGGAAGGCAAAATGCCGCAAAAAAGGGAATAA
GGGCGACACGGAAATGTTGAATACTCATACTCTTCCTTTTTCAATATTATTGAAGCATTTATCAGGGTTA
TTGTCTCATGAGCGGATACATATTTGAATGTATTTAGAAAAATAAACAAATAGGGGTTCCGCGCACATTT
CCCCGAAAAGTGCCACCTGACGTCGACGGATCGGGAGATCTCCCGATCCCCTATGGTGCACTCTCA
